Addgene plasmid #244518: R919-X55-566
Purpose: Bacterial protein expression of His6-MBP-tev-Hs.NRAS(1-169) G12A
Depositing lab: Dominic Esposito. Depositing organization: Frederick National Laboratory.
Backbone
  Vector backbone: pDest-566
  Backbone size w/o insert (bp): 6800
  Vector type: Bacterial Expression
Growth in bacteria
  Bacterial resistance: Ampicillin, 100 μg/mL
  Growth temperature: 37°C
  Growth strain: DH5alpha
  Copy number: High Copy
Gene/Insert
  Gene/Insert name: His6-MBP-tev-Hs.NRAS(1-169) G12A
  Species: H. sapiens (human)
  Entrez Gene: NRAS (a.k.a. ALPS4, CMNS, KRAS, N-ras, NCMS, NRAS1, NS6)
  Tag / fusion protein: His6-MBP (N terminal on insert)
  Cloning method: Gateway Cloning
Terms and licenses: Academic/Nonprofit Terms; Industry Terms: Not Available to Industry
How to cite: R919-X55-566 was a gift from Dominic Esposito (Addgene plasmid # 244518 ; http://n2t.net/addgene:244518 ; RRID:Addgene_244518)
