[The description below was written by a language model from this plasmid's Addgene catalogue record and pLannotate feature annotations shown in this document.]
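Description:
R919-X55-566 is a bacterial expression plasmid built on the pDest-566 Gateway destination backbone for producing a truncated, mutant human NRAS protein in E. coli. The sequenced construct is about 7.3 kb. It is maintained through a ColE1/pMB1-type origin and selected with ampicillin via the β-lactamase gene. The catalogue lists it as high copy, although the feature table also detects the pBR322-derived rop gene and bom region, elements normally associated with copy-number restraint and mobilisation. An f1 origin is present, and short tetracycline-resistance fragments appear to be non-functional backbone remnants.

Expression is driven by a T7 promoter with an adjacent lac operator and the phage T7 gene 10 ribosome binding site. A plasmid-borne lacI gene supplies repressor, so transcription is held off until induction with IPTG in a host that provides T7 RNA polymerase. The open reading frame begins with a His6 tag and a signal-sequence-less maltose binding protein that stays in the cytosol, followed by the attB1 scar from Gateway recombination, a TEV protease recognition site, and human NRAS residues 1–169 carrying the G12A substitution. The insert ends before attB2, and rrnB T1/T2 and T7 terminators lie downstream. A further annotated His-tag fragment sits beyond attB2; whether it is translated is not stated in the record.

The His6-MBP fusion allows affinity purification and generally improves solubility, while TEV cleavage releases the NRAS G-domain from the tags. Codon 12 is a well-known hotspot for activating Ras mutations. The record gives the purpose simply as bacterial protein expression.
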