Features (pLannotate 1.2.2; 27 found; start..end, strand, type, name):
      2..20      +  promoter       T7 promoter: promoter for bacteriophage T7 RNA polymerase
     21..45      +  protein_bind   lac operator: The lac repressor binds to the lac operator to inhibit transcription in E. coli. This inhibition can be relieved by adding lactose or isopropyl-β-D-thiogalactopyranoside (IPTG). lac repressor encoded by lacI
     60..82      +  RBS            RBS: efficient ribosome binding site from bacteriophage T7 gene 10 (Olins and Rangwala, 1989)
     99..116     +  CDS            7xHis (fragment): 6xHis affinity tag
    120..1217    +  CDS            MBP: maltose binding protein from E. coli; malE (mutated); This version of the gene does not encode a signal sequence, so MBP will remain in the cytosol.
   1237..1254    +  protein_bind   attB1 (fragment): mutant version of attB; core recombination site for the Gateway® BP reaction BP Clonase™
   1260..1276    +  CDS            TEV site (fragment): tobacco etch virus (TEV) protease recognition and cleavage site
   1281..1787    +  CDS            NRAS (fragment): RASN_HUMAN - Also known as HRAS1. Experimental evidence at protein level: Swiss-Prot protein existence level 1. Ras proteins bind GDP/GTP and possess intrinsic GTPase activity. From Homo sapiens (Human).
   1795..1812    -  protein_bind   attB2 (fragment): mutant version of attB; core recombination site for the Gateway® BP reaction BP Clonase™
   1912..1929    +  CDS            9xHis (fragment): 9xHis affinity tag
   1976..2091    +  ncRNA          5S rRNA: Accession: RF00001 - 5S ribosomal RNA
   2095..2181    +  terminator     rrnB T1 terminator: Escherichia coli rrnB; transcription terminator T1 from the E. coli rrnB gene
   2273..2300    +  terminator     rrnB T2 terminator: transcription terminator T2 from the E. coli rrnB gene
   2319..2358    +  promoter       AmpR promoter (fragment): bla
   2368..2415    +  terminator     T7 terminator: transcription terminator for bacteriophage T7 RNA polymerase
   2452..2907    +  rep_origin     f1 ori (sequence partly withheld): f1 bacteriophage origin of replication; arrow indicates direction of (+) strand synthesis
   3022..3882    -  CDS            AmpR: β-lactamase; bla; confers resistance to ampicillin, carbenicillin, and related antibiotics
   3883..3975    -  promoter       AmpR promoter: bla
   4056..4644    +  rep_origin     ori: high-copy-number ColE1/pMB1/pBR322/pUC origin of replication
   4830..4969    -  misc_feature   bom: basis of mobility region from pBR322
   5071..5262    -  CDS            rop: Rop protein, which maintains plasmids at low copy number; rop
   5279..5659    +  CDS            YPB1_ECOLX: Protein predicted: Swiss-Prot protein existence level 4. From Escherichia coli.
   5721..5785    -  CDS            TcR (fragment): tetracycline efflux protein; tet; confers resistance to tetracycline
   5800..5821    -  protein_bind   CAP binding site: CAP binding activates transcription in the presence of cAMP. E. coli catabolite activator protein
   5834..6916    -  CDS            lacI: lac repressor; lacI; The lac repressor binds to the lac operator to inhibit transcription in E. coli. This inhibition can be relieved by adding lactose or isopropyl-β-D-thiogalactopyranoside (IPTG).
   6917..6994    -  promoter       lacI promoter: lacI
   7002..7281    -  CDS            TcR (fragment): tetracycline efflux protein; tet; confers resistance to tetracycline
>Addgene plasmid #244518 | R919-X55-566 | addgene full sequence | sequence record 488793 | Addgene NGS Result
TTAATACGACTCACTATAGGGGAATTGTGAGCGGATAACAATTCCCCTCTAGAAATAATTTTGTTTAACT
TTAAGAAGGAGATATACATATGAGATCCCATCACCATCACCATCACGGCAAAATCGAAGAAGGTAAACTG
GTAATCTGGATTAACGGCGATAAAGGCTATAACGGTCTCGCTGAAGTCGGTAAGAAATTCGAGAAAGATA
CCGGAATTAAAGTCACCGTTGAGCATCCGGATAAACTGGAAGAGAAATTCCCACAGGTTGCGGCAACTGG
CGATGGCCCTGACATTATCTTCTGGGCACACGACCGCTTTGGTGGCTACGCTCAATCTGGCCTGTTGGCT
GAAATCACCCCGGACAAAGCGTTCCAGGACAAGCTGTATCCGTTTACCTGGGATGCCGTACGTTACAACG
GCAAGCTGATTGCTTACCCGATCGCTGTTGAAGCGTTATCGCTGATTTATAACAAAGATCTGCTGCCGAA
CCCGCCAAAAACCTGGGAAGAGATCCCGGCGCTGGATAAAGAACTGAAAGCGAAAGGTAAGAGCGCGCTG
ATGTTCAACCTGCAAGAACCGTACTTCACCTGGCCGCTGATTGCTGCTGACGGGGGTTATGCGTTCAAGT
ATGAAAACGGCAAGTACGACATTAAAGACGTGGGCGTGGATAACGCTGGCGCGAAAGCGGGTCTGACCTT
CCTGGTTGACCTGATTAAAAACAAACACATGAATGCAGACACCGATTACTCCATCGCAGAAGCTGCCTTT
AATAAAGGCGAAACAGCGATGACCATCAACGGCCCGTGGGCATGGTCCAACATCGACACCAGCAAAGTGA
ATTATGGTGTAACGGTACTGCCGACCTTCAAGGGTCAACCATCCAAACCGTTCGTTGGCGTGCTGAGCGC
AGGTATTAACGCCGCCAGTCCGAACAAAGAGCTGGCAAAAGAGTTCCTCGAAAACTATCTGCTGACTGAT
GAAGGTCTGGAAGCGGTTAATAAAGACAAACCGCTGGGTGCCGTAGCGCTGAAGTCTTACGAGGAAGAGT
TGGCGAAAGATCCACGTATTGCCGCCACCATGGAAAACGCCCAGAAAGGTGAAATCATGCCGAACATCCC
GCAGATGTCCGCTTTCTGGTATGCCGTGCGTACTGCGGTGATCAACGCCGCCAGCGGTCGTCAGACTGTC
GATGAAGCCCTGAAAGACGCGCAGACTAATTCGGGATCTGATATCACAAGTTTGTACAAAAAAGTTGGCG
AAAACCTGTACTTCCAAGGCATGACTGAGTACAAACTGGTGGTGGTTGGAGCAGCAGGTGTTGGGAAAAG
CGCACTGACAATCCAGCTAATCCAGAACCACTTTGTAGATGAATATGATCCCACCATAGAGGATTCTTAC
AGAAAACAAGTGGTTATAGATGGTGAAACCTGTTTGTTGGACATACTGGATACAGCTGGACAAGAAGAGT
ACAGTGCCATGAGAGACCAATACATGAGGACAGGCGAAGGCTTCCTCTGTGTATTTGCCATCAATAATAG
CAAGTCATTTGCGGATATTAACCTCTACAGGGAGCAGATTAAGCGAGTAAAAGACTCGGATGATGTACCT
ATGGTGCTAGTGGGAAACAAGTGTGATTTGCCAACAAGGACAGTTGATACAAAACAAGCCCACGAACTGG
CCAAGAGTTACGGGATTCCATTCATTGAAACCTCAGCCAAGACCAGACAGGGTGTTGAAGATGCTTTTTA
CACACTGGTAAGAGAAATACGCCAGTACCGAATGAAATAATCAACTTTCTTGTACAAAGTGGTGATATCG
CTAGCTAGATAGCTAGAAGCTTGCGGCCGCACAGCTGTATACACGTGCAAGCCAGCCAGAACTCGCTCCT
GAAGACCCAGAGGATCTCGAGCACCACCACCACCACCACTAATGTTAATTAAGTTGGGCGTTCCTAGGCT
GATAAAACAGAATTTGCCTGGCGGCAGTAGCGCGGTGGTCCCACCTGACCCCATGCCGAACTCAGAAGTG
AAACGCCGTAGCGCCGATGGTAGTGTGGGGTCTCCCCATGCGAGAGTAGGGAACTGCCAGGCATCAAATA
AAACGAAAGGCTCAGTCGAAAGACTGGGCCTTTCGTTTTATCTGTTGTTTGTCGGTGAACGCTCTCCTGA
GTAGGACAAATCCGCCGGGAGCGGATTTGAACGTTGCGAAGCAACGGCCCGGAGGGTGGCGGGCAGGACG
CCCGCCATAAACTGCCAGGCATCAAATTAAGCAGAAGGCCATCCTGACGGATGGCCTTTTTGCGTTTCTA
CAAACTCTTTTGTTTATTTTTCTAAATACATTCAAATATGTATCCGCTGAGCAATAACTAGCATAACCCC
TTGGGGCCTCTAAACGGGTCTTGAGGGGTTTTTTGCTGAAAGGAGGAACTATATCCGGATTGGCGAATGG
G
[124 nt withheld, positions 2452-2575]
C
[91 nt withheld, positions 2577-2667]
A
[49 nt withheld, positions 2669-2717]
CCTTTGACGTTGGAGTCCACGTTCTTT
[37 nt withheld, positions 2745-2781]
ACCCTATCTCGGTCTATTCTTTTGATTTATAAGGGATTTTGCCGATTTCGGCCTATTGGTTAAAAAATGA
GCTGATTTAACAAAAATTTAACGCGAATTTTAACAAAATATTAACGTTTACAATTTCTGGCGGCACGATG
GCATGAGATTATCAAAAAGGATCTTCACCTAGATCCTTTTAAATTAAAAATGAAGTTTTAAATCAATCTA
AAGTATATATGAGTAAACTTGGTCTGACAGTTACCAATGCTTAATCAGTGAGGCACCTATCTCAGCGATC
TGTCTATTTCGTTCATCCATAGTTGCCTGACTCCCCGTCGTGTAGATAACTACGATACGGGAGGGCTTAC
CATCTGGCCCCAGTGCTGCAATGATACCGCGAGACCCACGCTCACCGGCTCCAGATTTATCAGCAATAAA
CCAGCCAGCCGGAAGGGCCGAGCGCAGAAGTGGTCCTGCAACTTTATCCGCCTCCATCCAGTCTATTAAT
TGTTGCCGGGAAGCTAGAGTAAGTAGTTCGCCAGTTAATAGTTTGCGCAACGTTGTTGCCATTGCTACAG
GCATCGTGGTGTCACGCTCGTCGTTTGGTATGGCTTCATTCAGCTCCGGTTCCCAACGATCAAGGCGAGT
TACATGATCCCCCATGTTGTGCAAAAAAGCGGTTAGCTCCTTCGGTCCTCCGATCGTTGTCAGAAGTAAG
TTGGCCGCAGTGTTATCACTCATGGTTATGGCAGCACTGCATAATTCTCTTACTGTCATGCCATCCGTAA
GATGCTTTTCTGTGACTGGTGAGTACTCAACCAAGTCATTCTGAGAATAGTGTATGCGGCGACCGAGTTG
CTCTTGCCCGGCGTCAATACGGGATAATACCGCGCCACATAGCAGAACTTTAAAAGTGCTCATCATTGGA
AAACGTTCTTCGGGGCGAAAACTCTCAAGGATCTTACCGCTGTTGAGATCCAGTTCGATGTAACCCACTC
GTGCACCCAACTGATCTTCAGCATCTTTTACTTTCACCAGCGTTTCTGGGTGAGCAAAAACAGGAAGGCA
AAATGCCGCAAAAAAGGGAATAAGGGCGACACGGAAATGTTGAATACTCATACTCTTCCTTTTTCAATCA
TGATTGAAGCATTTATCAGGGTTATTGTCTCATGAGCGGATACATATTTGAATGTATTTAGAAAAATAAA
CAAATAGGTCATGACCAAAATCCCTTAACGTGAGTTTTCGTTCCACTGAGCGTCAGACCCCGTAGAAAAG
ATCAAAGGATCTTCTTGAGATCCTTTTTTTCTGCGCGTAATCTGCTGCTTGCAAACAAAAAAACCACCGC
TACCAGCGGTGGTTTGTTTGCCGGATCAAGAGCTACCAACTCTTTTTCCGAAGGTAACTGGCTTCAGCAG
AGCGCAGATACCAAATACTGTCCTTCTAGTGTAGCCGTAGTTAGGCCACCACTTCAAGAACTCTGTAGCA
CCGCCTACATACCTCGCTCTGCTAATCCTGTTACCAGTGGCTGCTGCCAGTGGCGATAAGTCGTGTCTTA
CCGGGTTGGACTCAAGACGATAGTTACCGGATAAGGCGCAGCGGTCGGGCTGAACGGGGGGTTCGTGCAC
ACAGCCCAGCTTGGAGCGAACGACCTACACCGAACTGAGATACCTACAGCGTGAGCTATGAGAAAGCGCC
ACGCTTCCCGAAGGGAGAAAGGCGGACAGGTATCCGGTAAGCGGCAGGGTCGGAACAGGAGAGCGCACGA
GGGAGCTTCCAGGGGGAAACGCCTGGTATCTTTATAGTCCTGTCGGGTTTCGCCACCTCTGACTTGAGCG
TCGATTTTTGTGATGCTCGTCAGGGGGGCGGAGCCTATGGAAAAACGCCAGCAACGCGGCCTTTTTACGG
TTCCTGGCCTTTTGCTGGCCTTTTGCTCACATGTTCTTTCCTGCGTTATCCCCTGATTCTGTGGATAACC
GTATTACCGCCTTTGAGTGAGCTGATACCGCTCGCCGCAGCCGAACGACCGAGCGCAGCGAGTCAGTGAG
CGAGGAAGCGGAAGAGCGCCTGATGCGGTATTTTCTCCTTACGCATCTGTGCGGTATTTCACACCGCAAT
GGTGCACTCTCAGTACAATCTGCTCTGATGCCGCATAGTTAAGCCAGTATACACTCCGCTATCGCTACGT
GACTGGGTCATGGCTGCGCCCCGACACCCGCCAACACCCGCTGACGCGCCCTGACGGGCTTGTCTGCTCC
CGGCATCCGCTTACAGACAAGCTGTGACCGTCTCCGGGAGCTGCATGTGTCAGAGGTTTTCACCGTCATC
ACCGAAACGCGCGAGGCAGCTGCGGTAAAGCTCATCAGCGTGGTCGTGAAGCGATTCACAGATGTCTGCC
TGTTCATCCGCGTCCAGCTCGTTGAGTTTCTCCAGAAGCGTTAATGTCTGGCTTCTGATAAAGCGGGCCA
TGTTAAGGGCGGTTTTTTCCTGTTTGGTCACTGATGCCTCCGTGTAAGGGGGATTTCTGTTCATGGGGGT
AATGATACCGATGAAACGAGAGAGGATGCTCACGATACGGGTTACTGATGATGAACATGCCCGGTTACTG
GAACGTTGTGAGGGTAAACAACTGGCGGTATGGATGCGGCGGGACCAGAGAAAAATCACTCAGGGTCAAT
GCCAGCGCTTCGTTAATACAGATGTAGGTGTTCCACAGGGTAGCCAGCAGCATCCTGCGATGCAGATCCG
GAACATAATGGTGCAGGGCGCTGACTTCCGCGTTTCCAGACTTTACGAAACACGGAAACCGAAGACCATT
CATGTTGTTGCTCAGGTCGCAGACGTTTTGCAGCAGCAGTCGCTTCACGTTCGCTCGCGTATCGGTGATT
CATTCTGCTAACCAGTAAGGCAACCCCGCCAGCCTAGCCGGGTCCTCAACGACAGGAGCACGATCATGCT
AGTCATGCCCCGCGCCCACCGGAAGGAGCTGACTGGGTTGAAGGCTCTCAAGGGCATCGGTCGAGATCCC
GGTGCCTAATGAGTGAGCTAACTTACATTAATTGCGTTGCGCTCACTGCCCGCTTTCCAGTCGGGAAACC
TGTCGTGCCAGCTGCATTAATGAATCGGCCAACGCGCGGGGAGAGGCGGTTTGCGTATTGGGCGCCAGGG
TGGTTTTTCTTTTCACCAGTGAGACGGGCAACAGCTGATTGCCCTTCACCGCCTGGCCCTGAGAGAGTTG
CAGCAAGCGGTCCACGCTGGTTTGCCCCAGCAGGCGAAAATCCTGTTTGATGGTGGTTAACGGCGGGATA
TAACATGAGCTGTCTTCGGTATCGTCGTATCCCACTACCGAGATGTCCGCACCAACGCGCAGCCCGGACT
CGGTAATGGCGCGCATTGCGCCCAGCGCCATCTGATCGTTGGCAACCAGCATCGCAGTGGGAACGATGCC
CTCATTCAGCATTTGCATGGTTTGTTGAAAACCGGACATGGCACTCCAGTCGCCTTCCCGTTCCGCTATC
GGCTGAATTTGATTGCGAGTGAGATATTTATGCCAGCCAGCCAGACGCAGACGCGCCGAGACAGAACTTA
ATGGGCCCGCTAACAGCGCGATTTGCTGGTGACCCAATGCGACCAGATGCTCCACGCCCAGTCGCGTACC
GTCTTCATGGGAGAAAATAATACTGTTGATGGGTGTCTGGTCAGAGACATCAAGAAATAACGCCGGAACA
TTAGTGCAGGCAGCTTCCACAGCAATGGCATCCTGGTCATCCAGCGGATAGTTAATGATCAGCCCACTGA
CGCGTTGCGCGAGAAGATTGTGCACCGCCGCTTTACAGGCTTCGACGCCGCTTCGTTCTACCATCGACAC
CACCACGCTGGCACCCAGTTGATCGGCGCGAGATTTAATCGCCGCGACAATTTGCGACGGCGCGTGCAGG
GCCAGACTGGAGGTGGCAACGCCAATCAGCAACGACTGTTTGCCCGCCAGTTGTTGTGCCACGCGGTTGG
GAATGTAATTCAGCTCCGCCATCGCCGCTTCCACTTTTTCCCGCGTTTTCGCAGAAACGTGGCTGGCCTG
GTTCACCACGCGGGAAACGGTCTGATAAGAGACACCGGCATACTCTGCGACATCGTATAACGTTACTGGT
TTCACATTCACCACCCTGAATTGACTCTCTTCCGGGCGCTATCATGCCATACCGCGAAAGGTTTTGCGCC
ATTCGATGGTGTCCGGGATCTCGACGCTCTCCCTTATGCGACTCCTGCATTAGGAAGCAGCCCAGTAGTA
GGTTGAGGCCGTTGAGCACCGCCGCCGCAAGGAATGGTGCATGCAAGGAGATGGCGCCCAACAGTCCCCC
GGCCACGGGGCCTGCCACCATACCCACGCCGAAACAAGCGCTCATGAGCCCGAAGTGGCGAGCCCGATCT
TCCCCATCGGTGATGTCGGCGATATAGGCGCCAGCAACCGCACCTGTGGCGCCGGTGATGCCGGCCACGA
TGCGTCCGGCGTAGAGGATCGAGATCGATCTCGATCCCGCGAAA
